>Addgene plasmid #65339 | HCKan-T-ADH1 | depositor full sequence | sequence record 110572 | Full Sequence
TAGCCGAATTTCTTATGATTTATGATTTTTATTATTAAATAAGTTATAAAAAAAATAAGTGTATACAAAT
TTTAAAGTGACTCTTAGGTTTTAAAACGAAAATTCTTATTCTTGAGTAACTCTTTCCTGTAGGTCAGGTT
GCTTTCTCAGGTATAGCATGAGGTCGCTCTTATTGACCACACCTCTACCGGCCTCCGAGACGACTGACCA
TTTAAATCATACCTGACCTCCATAGCAGAAAGTCAAAAGCCTCCGACCGGAGGCTTTTGACTTGATCGGC
ACGTAAGAGGTTCCAACTTTCACCATAATGAAATAAGATCACTACCGGGCGTATTTTTTGAGTTATCGAG
ATTTTCAGGAGCTAAGGAAGCTAAAATGAGCCATATTCAACGGGAAACGTCTTGCTCGAGGCCGCGATTA
AATTCCAACATGGATGCTGATTTATATGGGTATAAATGGGCTCGCGATAATGTCGGGCAATCAGGTGCGA
CAATCTATCGATTGTATGGGAAGCCCGATGCGCCAGAGTTGTTTCTGAAACATGGCAAAGGTAGCGTTGC
CAATGATGTTACAGATGAGATGGTCAGGCTAAACTGGCTGACGGAATTTATGCCTCTTCCGACCATCAAG
CATTTTATCCGTACTCCTGATGATGCATGGTTACTCACCACTGCGATCCCAGGGAAAACAGCATTCCAGG
TATTAGAAGAATATCCTGATTCAGGTGAAAATATTGTTGATGCGCTGGCAGTGTTCCTGCGCCGGTTGCA
TTCGATTCCTGTTTGTAATTGTCCTTTTAACGGCGATCGCGTATTTCGTCTCGCTCAGGCGCAATCACGA
ATGAATAACGGTTTGGTTGGTGCGAGTGATTTTGATGACGAGCGTAATGGCTGGCCTGTTGAACAAGTCT
GGAAAGAAATGCATAAGCTTTTGCCATTCTCACCGGATTCAGTCGTCACTCATGGTGATTTCTCACTTGA
TAACCTTATTTTTGACGAGGGGAAATTAATAGGTTGTATTGATGTTGGACGAGTCGGAATCGCAGACCGA
TACCAGGATCTTGCCATCCTATGGAACTGCCTCGGTGAGTTTTCTCCTTCATTACAGAAACGGCTTTTTC
AAAAATATGGTATTGATAATCCTGATATGAATAAATTGCAGTTTCACTTGATGCTCGATGAGTTTTTCTA
ATGAGGGCCCAAATGTAATCACCTGGCTCACCTTCGGGTGGGCCTTTCTGCGTTGCTGGCGTTTTTCCAT
AGGCTCCGCCCCCCTGACGAGCATCACAAAAATCGATGCTCAAGTCAGAGGTGGCGAAACCCGACAGGAC
TATAAAGATACCAGGCGTTTCCCCCTGGAAGCTCCCTCGTGCGCTCTCCTGTTCCGACCCTGCCGCTTAC
CGGATACCTGTCCGCCTTTCTCCCTTCGGGAAGCGTGGCGCTTTCTCATAGCTCACGCTGTAGGTATCTC
AGTTCGGTGTAGGTCGTTCGCTCCAAGCTGGGCTGTGTGCACGAACCCCCCGTTCAGCCCGACCGCTGCG
CCTTATCCGGTAACTATCGTCTTGAGTCCAACCCGGTAAGACACGACTTATCGCCACTGGCAGCAGCCAC
TGGTAACAGGATTAGCAGAGCGAGGTATGTAGGCGGTGCTACAGAGTTCTTGAAGTGGTGGCCTAACTAC
GGCTACACTAGAAGAACAGTATTTGGTATCTGCGCTCTGCTGAAGCCAGTTACCTCGGAAAAAGAGTTGG
TAGCTCTTGATCCGGCAAACAAACCACCGCTGGTAGCGGTGGTTTTTTTGTTTGCAAGCAGCAGATTACG
CGCAGAAAAAAAGGATCTCAAGAAGATCCTTTGATTTTCTACCGAAGAAAGGCCCACCCGTGAAGGTGAG
CCAGTGAGTTGATTGCAGTCCAGTTACGCTGGAGTCCGTCTCG
Features (pLannotate 1.2.2; 7 found; start..end, strand, type, name):
      5..191     +  terminator     ADH1 terminator: S. cerevisiae ADH1; transcription terminator for the S. cerevisiae alcohol dehydrogenase 1 (ADH1) gene
    241..272     +  terminator     tonB terminator: bidirectional E. coli tonB-P14 transcription terminator
    273..375     +  promoter       cat promoter: promoter of the E. coli cat gene encoding chloramphenicol acetyltransferase
    376..1191    +  CDS            KanR: aminoglycoside phosphotransferase; aph(3')-Ia; confers resistance to kanamycin in bacteria or G418 (Geneticin®) in eukaryotes
   1215..1242    +  terminator     T7Te terminator: phage T7 early transcription terminator
   1254..1841    -  rep_origin     ori: high-copy-number ColE1/pMB1/pBR322/pUC origin of replication
   1863..1892    -  terminator     T3Te terminator: phage T3 early transcription terminator
