[The description below was written by a language model from this plasmid's Addgene catalogue record and pLannotate feature annotations shown in this document.]
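Description:
HCKan-T-ADH1 is a small (about 1.9 kb) high-copy bacterial part-storage plasmid from the YeastFab collection of standardized biological parts for metabolic engineering in Saccharomyces cerevisiae. It is built on the HCKan-T backbone, classed as a synthetic biology vector. The purpose field names an "HCKan-P" receiving vector, whereas the backbone field says HCKan-T; the latter fits a terminator part, but the record does not resolve the difference. The plasmid replicates in E. coli through a ColE1/pUC-type high-copy origin. Selection is with kanamycin, conferred by an aph(3')-Ia aminoglycoside phosphotransferase gene that the feature table shows downstream of the cat gene promoter.

The payload is the S. cerevisiae ADH1 transcription terminator, an insert of 191 bp that the annotation places at the very start of the sequence. This terminator comes from the alcohol dehydrogenase 1 gene and is widely used to end transcription in yeast expression cassettes. The backbone modules are insulated by short prokaryotic terminators. A bidirectional tonB terminator lies between the insert and the resistance cassette, a T7 early terminator follows KanR, and a T3 early terminator flanks the origin, which should limit transcriptional read-through between the part, the marker and the origin. No yeast origin, yeast selection marker, promoter or coding sequence for yeast expression is annotated, so the plasmid appears to hold the part rather than function as a yeast vector itself. It serves as a sequence-verified source of the ADH1 terminator for assembly with promoter and ORF parts into yeast transcription units. The cloning method is listed as unknown, and no assembly or restriction sites flanking the part are annotated.
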