Addgene plasmid #65339: HCKan-T-ADH1
Purpose: construction of ADH1 terminator in HCKan-P receiving vector
Depositing lab: Junbiao Dai. Depositing organization: Tsinghua University. Publication: YeastFab: the design and construction of standard biological parts for metabolic engineering in Saccharomyces cerevisiae. Guo Y, Dong J, Zhou T, Auxillos J, Li T, Zhang W, Wang L, Shen Y, Luo Y, Zheng Y, Lin J, Chen GQ, Wu Q, Cai Y, Dai J. Nucleic Acids Res. 2015 May 8. pii: gkv464. 10.1093/nar/gkv464 PubMed 25956650.
Backbone
  Vector backbone: HCKan-T
  Vector type: Synthetic Biology
Growth in bacteria
  Bacterial resistance: Kanamycin, 50 μg/mL
  Growth temperature: 37°C
  Growth strain: DH5alpha
  Copy number: High Copy
Gene/Insert
  Gene/Insert name: ADH1 terminator
  Species: S. cerevisiae (budding yeast)
  Insert size (bp): 191
  Cloning method: Unknown
  Sequencing primers: 5′ pBR322ori-3; 3′ Kan-R
Terms and licenses: Academic/Nonprofit Terms; Industry Terms: Not Available to Industry
How to cite: HCKan-T-ADH1 was a gift from Junbiao Dai (Addgene plasmid # 65339 ; http://n2t.net/addgene:65339 ; RRID:Addgene_65339)
