>Addgene plasmid #65339 | HCKan-T-ADH1 | addgene partial sequence | sequence record 137468 | pBR322ori-3 5'-tttgtttgcaagcagcagat-3'
AAGGCCCACCCGTGAAGGTGAGCCAGTGAGTTGATTGCAGTCCAGTTACGCTGGAGTCCGTCTCGTAGCC
GAATTTCTTATGATTTATGATTTTTATTATTAAATAAGTTATAAAAAAAATAAGTGTATACAAATTTTAA
AGTGACTCTTAGGTTTTAAAACGAAAATTCTTATTCTTGAGTAACTCTTTCCTGTAGGTCAGGTTGCTTT
CTCAGGTATAGCATGAGGTCGCTCTTATTGACCACACCTCTACCGGCCTCCGAGACGACTGACCATTTAA
ATCATACCTGACCTCCATAGCAGAAAGTCAAAAGCCTCCGACCGGAGGCTTTTGACTTGATCGGCACGTA
AGAGGTTCCAACTTTCACCATAATGAAATAAGATCACTACCGGGCGTATTTTTTGAGTTATCGAGATTTT
CAGGAGCTAAGGAAGCTAAAATGAGCCATATTCAACGGGAAACGTCTTGCTCGAGGCCGCGATTAAATTC
CAACATGGATGCTGATTTATATGGGTATAAATGGGCTCGCGATAATGTCGGGCAATCAGGTGCGACAATC
TATCGATTGTATGGGAAGCCCGATGCGCCAGAGTTGTTTCTGAAACATGGCAAAGGTAGCGTTGCCAATG
ATGTTACAGATGAGATGGTCAGGCTAAACTGGCTGACGGAATTTATGCCTCTTCCGACCATCAAGCATTT
TATCCGTACTCCTGATGATGCATGGTTACTCACCACTGCGATCCCAGGGAAAACAGCATTCCAGGTATTA
GAAGAATATCCTGATTCAGGTGAAA
