>Addgene plasmid #65339 | HCKan-T-ADH1 | addgene partial sequence | sequence record 137565 | Kan-R 5'-ATCGCGAGCCCATTTATACC-3'
GACGTTTCCCGTTGAATATGGCTCATTTTAGCTTCCTTAGCTCCTGAAAATCTCGATAACTCAAAAAATA
CGCCCGGTAGTGATCTTATTTCATTATGGTGAAAGTTGGAACCTCTTACGTGCCGATCAAGTCAAAAGCC
TCCGGTCGGAGGCTTTTGACTTTCTGCTATGGAGGTCAGGTATGATTTAAATGGTCAGTCGTCTCGGAGG
CCGGTAGAGGTGTGGTCAATAAGAGCGACCTCATGCTATACCTGAGAAAGCAACCTGACCTACAGGAAAG
AGTTACTCAAGAATAAGAATTTTCGTTTTAAAACCTAAGAGTCACTTTAAAATTTGTATACACTTATTTT
TTTTATAACTTATTTAATAATAAAAATCATAAATCATAAGAAATTCGGCTACGAGACGGACTCCAGCGTA
ACTGGACTGCAATCAACTCACTGGCTCACCTTCACGGGTGGGCCTTTCTTCGGTAGAAAATCAAAGGATC
TTCTTGAGATCCTTTTTTTCTGCGCGTAATCTGCTGCTTGCAAACAAAAAAACCACCGCTACCAGCGGTG
GTTTGTTTGCCGGATCAAGAGCTACCAACTCTTTTTCCGAGGTAACTGGCTTCAGCAGAGCGCAGATACC
AAATACTGTTCTTCTAGTGTAGCCGTAGTTAGGCCACCACTTCAAGAACTCTGTAGCACCGCCTACATAC
CTCGCTCTGCTAATCCTGTTACCAGTGGCTGCTGCCAGTGGCGATAAGTCGTGTCTTACCGGGTTGGACT
CAAGACGATAGTTACCGGATAAGGCGCAGCGGTCGGGCTGAACGG
